Addgene plasmid #80332: pCiVSP-SD64TF
Purpose: Expresses Ciona VSP in Xenopus Oocyte
Depositing lab: Yasushi Okamura. Publication: Phosphoinositide phosphatase activity coupled to an intrinsic voltage sensor. Murata Y, Iwasaki H, Sasaki M, Inaba K, Okamura Y. Nature. 2005 Jun 30;435(7046):1239-43. Epub 2005 May 18. 10.1038/nature03650 PubMed 15902207.
Backbone
  Vector backbone: pSD64TF
  Backbone size w/o insert (bp): 3250
  Vector type: Xenopus Oocyte Expression
Growth in bacteria
  Bacterial resistance: Ampicillin, 100 μg/mL
  Growth temperature: 37°C
  Growth strain: DH5alpha
  Copy number: High Copy
Gene/Insert
  Gene/Insert name: Ciona intestinalis voltage-sensing phosphatase (alt name: Ci-VSP)
  Species: Ciona intestinalis
  Insert size (bp): 1731
  GenBank ID: NM_001033826
  Entrez Gene: vsp
  Promoter: SP6
  Cloning method: Restriction Enzyme; 5′ cloning site XhoI (not destroyed); 3′ cloning site NotI (not destroyed)
  Sequencing primers: 5′ CTTGTTCTTTTTGCAGAAGCTC; 3′ ACTCCATTCGGGTGTTCTTGAG
Terms and licenses: Academic/Nonprofit Terms; Industry Terms: Not Available to Industry
How to cite: pCiVSP-SD64TF was a gift from Yasushi Okamura (Addgene plasmid # 80332 ; http://n2t.net/addgene:80332 ; RRID:Addgene_80332)
