[The description below was written by a language model from this plasmid's Addgene catalogue record and pLannotate feature annotations shown in this document.]
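Description:
pCiVSP-SD64TF is a Xenopus oocyte expression plasmid built on the pSD64TF backbone, designed as a template for in vitro transcription of cRNA rather than for direct expression from DNA. It is maintained in E. coli as a high-copy plasmid through a ColE1/pUC-type origin and selected with ampicillin via the β-lactamase gene and its native promoter. The annotated sequence (about 5 kb, consistent with the stated backbone plus insert sizes) also carries non-functional remnants of earlier cloning vectors, including fragments of rop, bom and the tetracycline resistance gene from pBR322, along with a lac promoter/operator region and a lacI fragment. These have no evident role in the construct's use.

The payload is the roughly 1.7 kb coding sequence of the Ciona intestinalis voltage-sensing phosphatase (Ci-VSP), cloned between XhoI and NotI sites that both remain intact. The automated feature table does not annotate the insert itself, but the unannotated stretch between the multiple cloning site remnant and the 3′ UTR corresponds to its expected position. Upstream lies a bacteriophage SP6 promoter followed by the Xenopus β-globin 5′ UTR, and downstream the Xenopus β-globin 3′ UTR and a short segment annotated as an SV40 poly(A) signal fragment. SP6 RNA polymerase can therefore produce a transcript in which the Ci-VSP open reading frame is flanked by globin untranslated regions, which promote message stability and efficient translation after injection into oocytes. The stated purpose is expression of Ci-VSP in Xenopus oocytes. The associated work concerns phosphoinositide phosphatase activity coupled to an intrinsic voltage sensor, so the plasmid suits functional studies of the protein in that system.
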