Features (pLannotate 1.2.2; 15 found; start..end, strand, type, name):
   1827..1952    +  3'UTR          Xenopus globin 3'-UTR: 3'-UTR of the major beta-globin gene of Xenopus laevis
   1953..1989    +  polyA_signal   SV40 poly(A) signal (fragment): SV40 polyadenylation signal
   2066..2082    -  protein_bind   lac operator: The lac repressor binds to the lac operator to inhibit transcription in E. coli. This inhibition can be relieved by adding lactose or isopropyl-β-D-thiogalactopyranoside (IPTG). lac repressor encoded by lacI
   2090..2120    -  promoter       lac promoter: promoter for the E. coli lac operon
   2135..2156    -  protein_bind   CAP binding site: CAP binding activates transcription in the presence of cAMP. E. coli catabolite activator protein
   2169..2261    -  CDS            lacI (fragment): lac repressor; lacI; The lac repressor binds to the lac operator to inhibit transcription in E. coli. This inhibition can be relieved by adding lactose or isopropyl-β-D-thiogalactopyranoside (IPTG).
   2444..3032    -  rep_origin     ori: high-copy-number ColE1/pMB1/pBR322/pUC origin of replication
   3203..4063    -  CDS            AmpR: β-lactamase; bla; confers resistance to ampicillin, carbenicillin, and related antibiotics
   4064..4168    -  promoter       AmpR promoter: bla
   4263..4298    +  CDS            rop (fragment): Rop protein, which maintains plasmids at low copy number; rop
   4400..4448    +  misc_feature   bom (fragment): basis of mobility region from pBR322
   4449..4728    -  CDS            TcR (fragment): tetracycline efflux protein; tet; confers resistance to tetracycline
   4956..4974    +  promoter       SP6 promoter: promoter for bacteriophage SP6 RNA polymerase
   4986..5028    +  5'UTR          Xenopus globin 5'-UTR: translational enhancer from the 5'-UTR of the major beta-globin gene of Xenopus laevis
   5036..55      -  misc_feature   MCS (fragment) (across the origin): pBluescript multiple cloning site
>Addgene plasmid #80332 | pCiVSP-SD64TF | addgene full sequence | sequence record 162392 | Addgene NGS Result
CGAGGTCGACGGTATCGATAAGCTTGATATCGAATTCCTGCAGCCCGGGGGATCCGCCACCATGGAGGGA
TTCGACGGTTCAGATTTTAGTCCTCCAGCTGATTTAGTTGGCGTTGACGGTGCAGTCATGCGGAACGTCG
TTGACGTCACGATAAATGGTGACGTCACTGCTCCGCCGAAAGCTGCGCCAAGAAAAAGTGAATCGGTAAA
GAAAGTTCATTGGAATGATGTAGACCAAGGACCGAGTGAAAAACCAGAGACAAGACAGGAGGAACGAATA
GATATACCCGAGATTTCAGGTCTATGGTGGGGCGAGAATGAACATGGAGTGGACGATGGGAGAATGGAGA
TACCTACTACTGGTGTAGGTCGCGTCCAGTTTCGTGTCCGAGCAGTGATTGATCATCTAGGGATGCGAGT
CTTTGGAGTCTTCCTAATTTTCTTGGACATCATCCTCATGATCATTGATCTCAGTCTTCCAGGAAAAAGT
GAATCTTCACAATCCTTTTATGACGGGATGGCTTTGGCTCTTTCTTGTTATTTCATGCTGGATTTAGGAT
TAAGGATATTTGCCTACGGGCCCAAGAATTTCTTCACCAACCCCTGGGAGGTTGCTGATGGTTTGATTAT
CGTTGTCACATTCGTCGTCACGATATTTTACACTGTGTTAGATGAATACGTGCAAGAAACAGGAGCCGAT
GGTTTGGGGAGATTGGTTGTGTTGGCCCGTTTGCTGCGTGTGGTTCGATTAGCAAGAATATTTTATTCCC
ACCAACAAATGAAGGCTTCAAGCAGAAGAACAATATCACAGAACAAGCGTCGATACAGGAAAGACGGGTT
TGACCTTGACCTCACCTACGTCACTGACCACGTGATTGCAATGTCGTTCCCAAGCAGTGGACGACAAAGT
TTGTTCCGAAACCCGATCGGGGAGGTAAGCCGTTTCTTTAAGACGAAGCACCCGGACAAGTTTCGCATCT
ACAACTTATGCAGCGAGAGGGGTTATGACGAAACAAAATTCGACAATCATGTCTACCGTGTTATGATTGA
CGACCATAATGTACCAACCTTAGTTGATCTTCTAAAGTTCATAGATGACGCAAAAGTATGGATGACGTCA
GACCCAGATCACGTGATAGCGATTCACTGTAAAGGCGGGAAGGGAAGAACTGGTACCTTGGTCAGCTCGT
GGCTGCTTGAAGATGGGAAGTTTGATACGGCAAAGGAGGCGTTAGAATACTTTGGAAGCAGAAGAACCGA
CTTCGAAGTGGGTGACGTTTTCCAGGGAGTAGAGACCGCATCCCAGATCCGCTATGTAGGTTATTTTGAG
AAAATCAAAAAGAATTACGGAGGACAACTTCCCCCGATGAAGAAGTTAAAGGTAACTGGAGTCACCATCA
CTGCGATACAAGGAGTCGGTAGGGGCAATGGTTCTGATTTATCAATGCAAATCGTATCTGAACGGCAAGA
GGTTCTTCTCTGCAAGTTTGCTGAAGGTTATAACTGTGCGTTACAATACGACGCCACGGATGATTGTGTT
ACGTGTGAGGTGAAAAACTGTCCTGTGCTAGCAGGAGATATTAAAGTCAGGTTCATGTCGACTTCGAAAT
CTCTGCCACGGGGATACGACAACTGCCCATTTTACTTTTGGTTCAACACGTCATTGGTTGAAGGAGATCA
CGTGACTTTAAAACGAGAAGAGATCGACAATCCGCATAAAAAGAAAACTTGGAAAATCTACAGGGATAAT
TTCACTGTAAAACTTACGTTTTCAGATGCTGAAGACATTTAGGCGGCCGCCGCGGTACCAGATCTGGTTA
CCACTAAACCAGCCTCAAGAACACCCGAATGGAGTCTCTAAGCTACATAATACCAACTTACACTTTACAA
AATGTTGTCCCCCAAAATGTAGCCATTCGTATCTGCTCCTAATAAAAAGAAAGTYTSTTCACGCATTCTA
GTTGTGGTTTGTCCAAACTCATCAATGTAYCYTRYMGGTCGACTCTAGAGGATCCCCGGGCGAGCTCGAA
TTCGTAATCATGTCATAGCTGTTTCCTGTGTGAAATTGTTATCCGCTCACAATTCCACACAACATACGAG
CCGGAAGCATAAAGTGTAAAGCCTGGGGTGCCTAATGAGTGAGCTAACTCACATTAATTGCGTTGCGCTC
ACTGCCCGCTTTCCAGTCGGGAAACCTGTCGTGCCAGCTGCATTAATGAATCGGCCAACGCGCGGGGAGA
GGCGGTTTGCGTATTGGGCGCTCTTCCGCTTCCTCGCTCACTGACTCGCTGCGCTCGGTCGTTCGGCTGC
GGCGAGCGGTATCAGCTCACTCAAAGGCGGTAATACGGTTATCCACAGAATCAGGGGATAACGCAGGAAA
GAACATGTGAGCAAAAGGCCAGCAAAAGGCCAGGAACCGTAAAAAGGCCGCGTTGCTGGCGTTTTTCCAT
AGGCTCCGCCCCCCTGACGAGCATCACAAAAATCGACGCTCAAGTCAGAGGTGGCGAAACCCGACAGGAC
TATAAAGATACCAGGCGTTTCCCCCTGGAAGCTCCCTCGTGCGCTCTCCTGTTCCGACCCTGCCGCTTAC
CGGATACCTGTCCGCCTTTCTCCCTTCGGGAAGCGTGGCGCTTTCTCATAGCTCACGCTGTAGGTATCTC
AGTTCGGTGTAGGTCGTTCGCTCCAAGCTGGGCTGTGTGCACGAACCCCCCGTTCAGCCCGACCGCTGCG
CCTTATCCGGTAACTATCGTCTTGAGTCCAACCCGGTAAGACACGACTTATCGCCACTGGCAGCAGCCAC
TGGTAACAGGATTAGCAGAGCGAGGTATGTAGGCGGTGCTACAGAGTTCTTGAAGTGGTGGCCTAACTAC
GGCTACACTAGAAGAACAGTATTTGGTATCTGCGCTCTGCTGAAGCCAGTTACCTTCGGAAAAAGAGTTG
GTAGCTCTTGATCCGGCAAACAAACCACCGCTGGTAGCGGTGGTTTTTTTGTTTGCAAGCAGCAGATTAC
GCGCAGAAAAAAAGGATCTCAAGAAGATCCTTTGATCTTTTCTACGGGGTCTGACGCTCAGTGGAACGAA
AACTCACGTTAAGGGATTTTGGTCATGAGATTATCAAAAAGGATCTTCACCTAGATCCTTTTAAATTAAA
AATGAAGTTTTAAATCAATCTAAAGTATATATGAGTAAACTTGGTCTGACAGTTACCAATGCTTAATCAG
TGAGGCACCTATCTCAGCGATCTGTCTATTTCGTTCATCCATAGTTGCCTGACTCCCCGTCGTGTAGATA
ACTACGATACGGGAGGGCTTACCATCTGGCCCCAGTGCTGCAATGATACCGCGAGACCCACGCTCACCGG
CTCCAGATTTATCAGCAATAAACCAGCCAGCCGGAAGGGCCGAGCGCAGAAGTGGTCCTGCAACTTTATC
CGCCTCCATCCAGTCTATTAATTGTTGCCGGGAAGCTAGAGTAAGTAGTTCGCCAGTTAATAGTTTGCGC
AACGTTGTTGCCATTGCTACAGGCATCGTGGTGTCACGCTCGTCGTTTGGTATGGCTTCATTCAGCTCCG
GTTCCCAACGATCAAGGCGAGTTACATGATCCCCCATGTTGTGCAAAAAAGCGGTTAGCTCCTTCGGTCC
TCCGATCGTTGTCAGAAGTAAGTTGGCCGCAGTGTTATCACTCATGGTTATGGCAGCACTGCATAATTCT
CTTACTGTCATGCCATCCGTAAGATGCTTTTCTGTGACTGGTGAGTACTCAACCAAGTCATTCTGAGAAT
AGTGTATGCGGCGACCGAGTTGCTCTTGCCCGGCGTCAATACGGGATAATACCGCGCCACATAGCAGAAC
TTTAAAAGTGCTCATCATTGGAAAACGTTCTTCGGGGCGAAAACTCTCAAGGATCTTACCGCTGTTGAGA
TCCAGTTCGATGTAACCCACTCGTGCACCCAACTGATCTTCAGCATCTTTTACTTTCACCAGCGTTTCTG
GGTGAGCAAAAACAGGAAGGCAAAATGCCGCAAAAAAGGGAATAAGGGCGACACGGAAATGTTGAATACT
CATACTCTTCCTTTTTCAATATTATTGAAGCATTTATCAGGGTTATTGTCTCATGAGCGGATACATATTT
GAATGTATTTAGAAAAATAAACAAATAGGGGTTCCGCGCACATTTCCCCGAAAAGTGCCACCTGACGTCT
AAGAAACCATTATTATCATGACATTAACCTATAAAAATAGGCGTATCACGAGGCCCTTTCGTCTCGCGCG
TTTCGGTGATGACGGTGAAAACCTCTGACACATGCAGCTCCCGGAGACGGTCACAGCTTGTCTGTAAGCG
GATGCCGGGAGCAGACAAGCCCGTCAGGGCGCGTCAGCGGGTGTTGGCGGGTGTCGGGGCTGGCTTAACT
ATGCGGCATCAGAGCAGATTGTACTGAGAGTGCACCATTCGACGCTCTCCCTTATGCGACTCCTGCATTA
GGAAGCAGCCCAGTAGTAGGTTGAGGCCGTTGAGCACCGCCGCCGCAAGGAATGGTGCATGCAAGGAGAT
GGCGCCCAACAGTCCCCCGGCCACGGGGCCTGCCACCATACCCACGCCGAAACAAGCGCTCATGAGCCCG
AAGTGGCGAGCCCGATCTTCCCCATCGGTGATGTCGGCGATATAGGCGCCAGCAACCGCACCTGTGGCGC
CGGTGATGCCGGCCACGATGCGTCCGGCGTAGAGGATCTGGCTAGCGATGACCCTGCTGATTGGTTCGCT
GACCATTTCCGGGTGCGGGACGGCGTTACCAGAAACTCAGAAGGTTCGTCCAACCAAACCGACTCTGACG
GCAGTTTACGAGAGAGATGATAGGGTCTGCTTCAGTAAGCCAGATGCTACACAATTAGGCTTGTACATAT
TGTCGTTAGAACGCGGCTACAATTAATACATAACCTTATGTATCATACACATACGATTTAGGTGACACTA
TAGAATACAAGCTTGCTTGTTCTTTTTGCAGAAGCTCAGAATAAACGCTCAACTTTGGCAGATCTCT
