>Addgene plasmid #80332 | pCiVSP-SD64TF | depositor partial sequence | sequence record 151128 | coding region
ATGGAGGGATTCGACGGTTCAGATTTTAGTCCTCCAGCTGATTTAGTTGGCGTTGACGGTGCAGTCATGC
GGAACGTCGTTGACGTCACGATAAATGGTGACGTCACTGCTCCGCCGAAAGCTGCGCCAAGAAAAAGTGA
ATCGGTAAAGAAAGTTCATTGGAATGATGTAGACCAAGGACCGAGTGAAAAACCAGAGACAAGACAGGAG
GAACGAATAGATATACCCGAGATTTCAGGTCTATGGTGGGGCGAGAATGAACATGGAGTGGACGATGGGA
GAATGGAGATACCTACTACTGGTGTAGGTCGCGTCCAGTTTCGTGTCCGAGCAGTGATTGATCATCTAGG
GATGCGAGTCTTTGGAGTCTTCCTAATTTTCTTGGACATCATCCTCATGATCATTGATCTCAGTCTTCCA
GGAAAAAGTGAATCTTCCCAATCCTTTTATGACGGGATGGCTTTGGCTCTTTCTTGTTATTTCATGCTGG
ATTTAGGATTAAGGATATTTGCATACGGGCCCAAGAATTTCTTCACCAACCCCTGGGAGGTTGCTGATGG
TTTGATTATCGTTGTCACATTCGTCGTCACGATATTTTACACTGTGTTAGATGAATACGTGCAAGAAACA
GGAGCCGATGGTTTGGGGAGATTGGTTGTGTTGGCCCGTTTGCTGCGTGTGGTTCGATTAGCAAGAATAT
TTTATTCCCATCAACAAATGAAGGCTTCAAGCAGAAGAACAATATCACAGAACAAGCGTCGATACAGGAA
AGACGGGTTTGACCTTGACCTCACCTACGTCACTGACCACGTGATTGCAATGTCGTTCCCAAGCAGTGGA
CGACAAAGTTTGTTCCGAAACCCGATCGGGGAGGTAAGCCGTTTCTTCAAGACGAAGCACCCGGACAAGT
TTCGCATCTACAACTTATGCAGCGAGAGGGGTTATGACGAAACAAAATTCGACAATCATGTCTACCGTGT
TATGATTGACGACCATAATGTACCAACCTTAGTTGATCTTCTAAAGTTCATAGATGACGCAAAAGTATGG
ATGACGTCAGACCCAGATCACGTGATAGCGATTCACTGTAAAGGCGGGAAGGGAAGAACTGGTACCTTGG
TCAGCTCGTGGCTGCTTGAAGATGGGAAGTTTGATACGGCAAAGGAGGCGTTAGAATACTTTGGAAGCAG
AAGAACCGACTTCGAAGTGGGTGACGTTTTCCAGGGAGTAGAGACCGCATCCCAGATCCGCTATGTAGGT
TATTTTGAGAAAATCAAAAAGAATTACGGAGGACAACTTCCCCCGATGAAGAAGTTAAAGGTAACTGGAG
TCACCATCACTGCGATACAAGGAGTCGGTAGGGGCAATGGTTCTGATTTATCAATGCAAATCGTATCTGA
ACGGCAAGAGGTTCTTCTCTGCAAGTTTGCTGAAGGTTATAACTGTGCGTTACAATACGACGCCACGGAT
GATTGTGTTACGTGTGAGGTGAAAAACTGTCCTGTGCTAGCAGGAGATATTAAAGTCAGGTTCATGTCGA
CGTCGAAATCTCTGCCACGGGGATACGACAACTGCCCATTTTACTTTTGGTTCAACACGTCATTGGTTGA
AGGAGATCACGTGACTTTAAAACGAGAAGAGATCGACAATCCGCATAAAAAGAAAACTTGGAAAATCTAC
AGGGATAATTTCACTGTAAAACTTACGTTTTCAGATGCTGAAGACATTTAG
