>Addgene plasmid #80332 | pCiVSP-SD64TF | addgene partial sequence | sequence record 159408 | SP6 5'-ATTTAGGTGACACTATAG-3'
AATAAACGCTCAACTTTGGCAGATCTCTCGAGGTCGACGGTATCGATAAGCTTGATATCGAATTCCTGCA
GCCCGGGGGATCCGCCACCATGGAGGGATTCGACGGTTCAGATTTTAGTCCTCCAGCTGATTTAGTTGGC
GTTGACGGTGCAGTCATGCGGAACGTCGTTGACGTCACGATAAATGGTGACGTCACTGCTCCGCCGAAAG
CTGCGCCAAGAAAAAGTGAATCGGTAAAGAAAGTTCATTGGAATGATGTAGACCAAGGACCGAGTGAAAA
ACCAGAGACAAGACAGGAGGAACGAATAGATATACCCGAGATTTCAGGTCTATGGTGGGGCGAGAATGAA
CATGGAGTGGACGATGGGAGAATGGAGATACCTACTACTGGTGTAGGTCGCGTCCAGTTTCGTGTCCGAG
CAGTGATTGATCATCTAGGGATGCGAGTCTTTGGAGTCTTCCTAATTTTCTTGGACATCATCCTCATGAT
CATTGATCTCAGTCTTCCAGGAAAAAGTGAATCTTCACAATCCTTTTATGACGGGATGGCTTTGGCTCTT
TCTTGTTATTTCATGCTGGATTTAGGATTAAGGATATTTGCCTACGGGCCCAAGAATTTCTTCACCAACC
CCTGGGAGGTTGCTGATGGTTTGATTATCGTTGTCACATTCGTCGTCACGATATTTTACACTGTGTTAGA
TGAATACGTGCAAGAAACAGGAGCCGATGGTTTGGGGAGATTGGTTGTGTTGGCCCGTTTGCTGCGTGTG
GTTCGATTAGCAAGAATATTTTATTCCCACCAACAAATGAAGGCTTCAAGCAGAAGAACAATATCACAGA
ACAAGCGTCGATACAGGAAAGACGGGTTTGACCTTGACCTCACCTACGTCACTGACCACGTGATTGCAAT
GTCGTTCCCAAGCAGTGGACGACAAAGTTTGTTCCGAAACCCGATCGGGGAGGTAAGCCGTTTCTT
